>Addgene plasmid #233161 | pMXs-mNgn2x3HA-T2A-Isl1 | addgene full sequence | sequence record 471078 | Addgene NGS Result
TCGGCGACACAGTGTGGGTCCGCCGACACCAGACTAAGAACCTAGAACCTCGCTGGAAAGGACCTTACAC
AGTCCTGCTGACCACCCCCACCGCCCTCAAAGTAGACGGCATCGCAGCTTGGATACACGCCGCCCACGTG
AAGGCTGCCGACCCCGGGGGTGGACCATCCTCTAGACTGCCGGATCTAGCTAGTTAATCGACGGTATCGA
TAAGCTATCAAACAAGTTTGTACAAAAAAGCAGGCTCCACCATGGGAACCAATTCAGTCGACTGGATCCG
GTACTACTGCCACCATGTTCGTCAAATCTGAGACTCTGGAGTTGAAGGAGGAAGAGGAGGTACTGATGCT
GCTGGGCTCGGCTTCCCCGGCCTCGGCGACCCTGACCCCGATGTCCTCCAGCGCGGACGAGGAGGAGGAC
GAGGAGCTGCGCCGGCCGGGCTCCGCGCGTGGGCAGCGTGGAGCGGAAGCCGGGCAGGGGGTGCAGGGCA
GTCCGGCGTCGGGTGCCGGGGGTTGCCGGCCAGGGCGGCTGCTGGGCCTGATGCACGAGTGCAAGCGTCG
CCCGTCGCGCTCACGGGCCGTCTCCCGAGGTGCCAAGACGGCGGAGACGGTGCAGCGCATCAAGAAGACC
CGCAGGCTCAAGGCCAACAACCGCGAGCGCAACCGCATGCACAACCTAAACGCCGCGCTGGACGCGCTGC
GCGAGGTGCTGCCCACCTTCCCCGAGGATGCCAAGCTCACGAAGATCGAGACGCTGCGCTTCGCCCACAA
TTACATCTGGGCGCTCACCGAGACTCTGCGCCTGGCGGACCACTGCGCCGGCGCCGGTGGCCTCCAGGGG
GCGCTCTTCACGGAGGCGGTGCTCCTGAGCCCGGGAGCTGCGCTCGGCGCCAGCGGGGACAGCCCTTCTC
CACCTTCCTCCTGGAGCTGCACCAACAGCCCGGCGTCATCCTCCAACTCCACGTCCCCATACAGCTGCAC
TTTATCGCCCGCTAGCCCCGGGTCAGACGTGGACTACTGGCAGCCCCCACCTCCGGAGAAGCATCGTTAT
GCGCCTCACCTGCCCCTCGCCAGGGACTGTATCGGGTCTGGCTCCGGATCAAGTGGTGGCAGCGGATCAG
GATATCCATACGATGTACCAGACTATGCGGGATCGGGTTACCCCTACGACGTCCCCGACTACGCCGGCTC
CGGCTACCCCTACGACGTCCCTGATTATGCTGGCAGTGGTGAGGGCAGAGGAAGTCTGCTAACATGCGGT
GACGTCGAGGAGAATCCTGGCCCAATGGGAGACATGGGCGATCCACCAAAAAAAAAACGTCTGATTTCCC
TGTGTGTTGGTTGCGGCAATCAAATTCACGACCAGTATATTCTGAGGGTTTCTCCGGATTTGGAGTGGCA
TGCAGCATGTTTGAAATGTGCGGAGTGTAATCAGTATTTGGACGAAAGCTGTACGTGCTTTGTTAGGGAT
GGGAAAACCTACTGTAAAAGAGATTATATCAGGTTGTACGGGATCAAATGCGCCAAGTGCAGCATAGGCT
TCAGCAAGAACGACTTCGTGATGCGCGCCCGCTCTAAGGTGTACCACATCGAGTGTTTCCGCTGTGTAGC
CTGCAGCCGACAGCTCATCCCGGGAGACGAATTCGCCCTGCGGGAGGATGGGCTTTTCTGCCGTGCAGAC
CACGATGTGGTGGAGAGAGCCAGCCTGGGAGCTGGAGATCCTCTCAGTCCCTTGCATCCAGCGCGGCCTC
TGCAAATGGCAGCCGAACCCATCTCGGCTAGGCAGCCAGCTCTGCGGCCGCACGTCCACAAGCAGCCGGA
GAAGACCACCCGAGTGCGGACTGTGCTCAACGAGAAGCAGCTGCACACCTTGCGGACCTGCTATGCCGCC
AACCCTCGGCCAGATGCGCTCATGAAGGAGCAACTAGTGGAGATGACGGGCCTCAGTCCCAGAGTCATCC
GAGTGTGGTTTCAAAACAAGCGGTGCAAGGACAAGAAACGCAGCATCATGATGAAGCAGCTCCAGCAGCA
GCAACCCAACGACAAAACTAATATCCAGGGGATGACAGGAACTCCCATGGTGGCTGCTAGTCCGGAGAGA
CATGATGGTGGTTTACAGGCTAACCCAGTAGAGGTGCAAAGTTACCAGCCGCCCTGGAAAGTACTGAGTG
ACTTCGCCTTGCAAAGCGACATAGATCAGCCTGCTTTTCAGCAACTGGTCAATTTTTCAGAAGGAGGACC
AGGCTCTAATTCTACTGGCAGTGAAGTAGCATCGATGTCCTCGCAGCTCCCAGATACACCCAACAGCATG
GTAGCCAGTCCTATTGAGGCATGACGCTGATATCTAGACCCAGCTTTCTTGTACAAAGTGGTTCGATAGC
TTATCGATAATCAACCTCTGGATTACAAAATTTGTGAAAGATTGACTGGTATTCTTAACTATGTTGCTCC
TTTTACGCTATGTGGATACGCTGCTTTAATGCCTTTGTATCATGCTATTGCTTCCCGTATGGCTTTCATT
TTCTCCTCCTTGTATAAATCCTGGTTGCTGTCTCTTTATGAGGAGTTGTGGCCCGTTGTCAGGCAACGTG
GCGTGGTGTGCACTGTGTTTGCTGACGCAACCCCCACTGGTTGGGGCATTGCCACCACCTGTCAGCTCCT
TTCCGGGACTTTCGCTTTCCCCCTCCCTATTGCCACGGCGGAACTCATCGCCGCCTGCCTTGCCCGCTGC
TGGACAGGGGCTCGGCTGTTGGGCACTGACAATTCCGTGGTGTTGTCGGGGAAATCATCGTCCTTTCCTT
GGCTGCTCGCCTGTGTTGCCACCTGGATTCTGCGCGGGACGTCCTTCTGCTACGTCCCTTCGGCCCTCAA
TCCAGCGGACCTTCCTTCCCGCGGCCTGCTGCCGGCTCTGCGGCCTCTTCCGCGTCTTCGCCTTCGCCCT
CAGACGAGTCGGATCTCCCTTTGGGCCGCCTCCCCGCATCGATACCGTCGACGATAAAATAAAAGATTTT
ATTTAGTCTCCAGAAAAAGGGGGGAATGAAAGACCCCACCTGTAGGTTTGGCAAGCTAGCTTAAGTAACG
CCATTTTGCAAGGCATGGAAAAATACATAACTGAGAATAGAGAAGTTCAGATCAAGGTCAGGAACAGATG
GAACAGCTGAATATGGGCCAAACAGGATATCTGTGGTAAGCAGTTCCTGCCCCGGCTCAGGGCCAAGAAC
AGATGGAACAGCTGAATATGGGCCAAACAGGATATCTGTGGTAAGCAGTTCCTGCCCCGGCTCAGGGCCA
AGAACAGATGGTCCCCAGATGCGGTCCAGCCCTCAGCAGTTTCTAGAGAACCATCAGATGTTTCCAGGGT
GCCCCAAGGACCTGAAATGACCCTGTGCCTTATTTGAACTAACCAATCAGTTCGCTTCTCGCTTCTGTTC
GCGCGCTTCTGCTCCCCGAGCTCAATAAAAGAGCCCACAACCCCTCACTCGGGGCGCCAGTCCTCCGATT
GACTGAGTCGCCCGGGTACCCGTGTATCCAATAAACCCTCTTGCAGTTGCATCCGACTTGTGGTCTCGCT
GTTCCTTGGGAGGGTCTCCTCTGAGTGATTGACTACCCGTCAGCGGGGGTCTTTCACATGCAGCATGTAT
CAAAATTAATTTGGTTTTTTTTCTTAAGTATTTACATTAAATGGCCATAGTTGCATTAATGAATCGGCCA
ACGCGCGGGGAGAGGCGGTTTGCGTATTGGGCGCTCTTCCGCTTCCTCGCTCACTGACTCGCTGCGCTCG
GTCGTTCGGCTGCGGCGAGCGGTATCAGCTCACTCAAAGGCGGTAATACGGTTATCCACAGAATCAGGGG
ATAACGCAGGAAAGAACATGTGAGCAAAAGGCCAGCAAAAGGCCAGGAACCGTAAAAAGGCCGCGTTGCT
GGCGTTTTTCCATAGGCTCCGCCCCCCTGACGAGCATCACAAAAATCGACGCTCAAGTCAGAGGTGGCGA
AACCCGACAGGACTATAAAGATACCAGGCGTTTCCCCCTGGAAGCTCCCTCGTGCGCTCTCCTGTTCCGA
CCCTGCCGCTTACCGGATACCTGTCCGCCTTTCTCCCTTCGGGAAGCGTGGCGCTTTCTCATAGCTCACG
CTGTAGGTATCTCAGTTCGGTGTAGGTCGTTCGCTCCAAGCTGGGCTGTGTGCACGAACCCCCCGTTCAG
CCCGACCGCTGCGCCTTATCCGGTAACTATCGTCTTGAGTCCAACCCGGTAAGACACGACTTATCGCCAC
TGGCAGCAGCCACTGGTAACAGGATTAGCAGAGCGAGGTATGTAGGCGGTGCTACAGAGTTCTTGAAGTG
GTGGCCTAACTACGGCTACACTAGAAGAACAGTATTTGGTATCTGCGCTCTGCTGAAGCCAGTTACCTTC
GGAAAAAGAGTTGGTAGCTCTTGATCCGGCAAACAAACCACCGCTGGTAGCGGTGGTTTTTTTGTTTGCA
AGCAGCAGATTACGCGCAGAAAAAAAGGATCTCAAGAAGATCCTTTGATCTTTTCTACGGGGTCTGACGC
TCAGTGGAACGAAAACTCACGTTAAGGGATTTTGGTCATGAGATTATCAAAAAGGATCTTCACCTAGATC
CTTTTGCGGCCGGCCGCAAATCAATCTAAAGTATATATGAGTAAACTTGGTCTGACAGTTACCAATGCTT
AATCAGTGAGGCACCTATCTCAGCGATCTGTCTATTTCGTTCATCCATAGTTGCCTGACTCCCCGTCGTG
TAGATAACTACGATACGGGAGGGCTTACCATCTGGCCCCAGTGCTGCAATGATACCGCGAGACCCACGCT
CACCGGCTCCAGATTTATCAGCAATAAACCAGCCAGCCGGAAGGGCCGAGCGCAGAAGTGGTCCTGCAAC
TTTATCCGCCTCCATCCAGTCTATTAATTGTTGCCGGGAAGCTAGAGTAAGTAGTTCGCCAGTTAATAGT
TTGCGCAACGTTGTTGCCATTGCTACAGGCATCGTGGTGTCACGCTCGTCGTTTGGTATGGCTTCATTCA
GCTCCGGTTCCCAACGATCAAGGCGAGTTACATGATCCCCCATGTTGTGCAAAAAAGCGGTTAGCTCCTT
CGGTCCTCCGATCGTTGTCAGAAGTAAGTTGGCCGCAGTGTTATCACTCATGGTTATGGCAGCACTGCAT
AATTCTCTTACTGTCATGCCATCCGTAAGATGCTTTTCTGTGACTGGTGAGTACTCAACCAAGTCATTCT
GAGAATAGTGTATGCGGCGACCGAGTTGCTCTTGCCCGGCGTCAATACGGGATAATACCGCGCCACATAG
CAGAACTTTAAAAGTGCTCATCATTGGAAAACGTTCTTCGGGGCGAAAACTCTCAAGGATCTTACCGCTG
TTGAGATCCAGTTCGATGTAACCCACTCGTGCACCCAACTGATCTTCAGCATCTTTTACTTTCACCAGCG
TTTCTGGGTGAGCAAAAACAGGAAGGCAAAATGCCGCAAAAAAGGGAATAAGGGCGACACGGAAATGTTG
AATACTCATACTCTTCCTTTTTCAATATTATTGAAGCATTTATCAGGGTTATTGTCTCATGAGCGGATAC
ATATTTGAATGTATTTAGAAAAATAAACAAATAGGGGTTCCGCGCACATTTCCCCGAAAAGTGCCACCTG
CATAATGAAAGACCCCACCTGTAGGTTTGGCAAGCTAGCTTAAGTAACGCCATTTTGCAAGGCATGGAAA
AATACATAACTGAGAATAGAAAAGTTCAGATCAAGGTCAGGAACAGATGGAACAGCTGAATATGGGCCAA
ACAGGATATCTGTGGTAAGCAGTTCCTGCCCCGGCTCAGGGCCAAGAACAGATGGAACAGCTGAATATGG
GCCAAACAGGATATCTGTGGTAAGCAGTTCCTGCCCCGGCTCAGGGCCAAGAACAGATGGTCCCCAGATG
CGGTCCAGCCCTCAGCAGTTTCTAGAGAACCATCAGATGTTTCCAGGGTGCCCCAAGGACCTGAAATGAC
CCTGTGCCTTATTTGAACTAACCAATCAGTTCGCTTCTCGCTTCTGTTCGCGCGCTTCTGCTCCCCGAGC
TCAATAAAAGAGCCCACAACCCCTCACTCGGCGCGCCAGTCCTCCGATTGACTGAGTCGCCCGGGTACCC
GTGTATCCAATAAACCCTCTTGCAGTTGCATCCGACTTGTGGTCTCGCTGTTCCTTGGGAGGGTCTCCTC
TGAGTGATTGACTACCCGTCAGCGGGGGTCTTTCATTTGGGGGCTCGTCCGGGATCGGGAGACCCCTGCC
CAGGGACCACCGACCCACCACCGGGAGGTAAGCTGGCCAGCAACTTATCTGTGTCTGTCCGATTGTCTAG
TGTCTATGACTGATTTTATGCGCCTGCGTCGGTACTAGTTAGCTAACTAGCTCTGTATCTGGCGGACCCG
TGGTGGAACTGACGAGTTCGGAACACCCGGCCGCAACCCTGGGAGACGTCCCAGGGACTTCGGGGGCCGT
TTTTGTGGCCCGACCTGAGTCCAAAAATCCCGATCGTTTTGGACTCTTTGGTGCACCCCCCTAATAGGAG
GGATATGTGGTTCTGGTAGGAGACGAGAACCTAAAACAGTTCCCGCCTCCGTCTGAATTTTTGCTTTCGG
TTTGGGACCGAAGCCGCGCCGCGCGTCTTGTCTGCTGCAGCATCGTTCTGTGTTGTCTCTGTCTGACTGT
GTTTCTGTATTTGTCTGAAAATTAGGGCCAGACTGTTACCACTCCCTTAAGTTTGACCTTAGGTCACTGG
AAAGATGTCGAGCGGATCGCTCACAACCAGTCGGTAGATGTCAAGAAGAGACGTTGGGTTACCTTCTGCT
CTGCAGAATGGCCAACCTTTAACGTCGGATGGCCGCGAGACGGCACCTTTAACCGAGACCTCATCACCCA
GGTTAAGATCAAGGTCTTTTCACCTGGCCCGCATGGACACCCAGACCAGGTCCCCTACATCGTGACCTGG
GAAGCCTTGGCTTTTGACCCCCCTCCCTGGGTCAAGCCCTTTGTACACCCTAAGCCTCCGCCTCCTCTTC
CTCCATCCGCCCCGTCTCTCCCCCTTGAACCTCCTCGTTCGACCCCGCCTCGATCCTCCCTTTATCCAGC
CCTCACTCCTTCTCTAGGCGCCCCCATATGGCCATATGAGATCTTATATGGGGCACCCCCGCCCCTTGTA
AACTTCCCTGACCCTGACATGACAAGAGTTACTAACAGCCCCTCTCTCCAAGCTCACTTACAGGCTCTCT
ACTTAGTCCAGCACGAAGTCTGGAGACCTCTGGCGGCAGCCTACCAAGAACAACTGGACCGACCGGTGGT
ACCTCACCCTTACCGAG
Features (pLannotate 1.2.2; 17 found; start..end, strand, type, name):
    198..216     -  misc_feature   MCS (fragment): pBluescript multiple cloning site
    222..246     +  protein_bind   attB1: mutant version of attB; recombination site for the Gateway® BP reaction BP Clonase™
    295..1083    +  CDS            Neurog2: NGN2_MOUSE - Also known as Ath4a, Atoh4, Ngn2. Experimental evidence at protein level: Swiss-Prot protein existence level 1. Transcriptional regulator. Involved in neuronal differentiation. Activates transcription by binding to the E box (5'- CANNTG-3'). From Mus musculus (Mouse).
   1285..2331    +  CDS            ISL1: ISL1_HUMAN - Experimental evidence at protein level: Swiss-Prot protein existence level 1. DNA-binding transcriptional activator. Recognizes and binds to the consensus octamer binding site 5'-ATAATTAA-3' in promoter of target genes. Plays a fundamental role in the gene regulatory network essential for retinal ganglion cell (RGC) differentiation. Cooperates with the transcription factor POU4F2 to achieve maximal levels of expression of RGC target genes and RGC fate specification in the developing retina. Involved in the specification of motor neurons in cooperation with LHX3 and LDB1. Binds to
   2348..2372    -  protein_bind   attB2: mutant version of attB; recombination site for the Gateway® BP reaction BP Clonase™
   2389..2977    +  misc_feature   WPRE: woodchuck hepatitis virus posttranscriptional regulatory element
   3035..3156    +  LTR            3' LTR (ΔU3) (fragment): self-inactivating 3' long terminal repeat (LTR) from Moloney murine leukemia virus
   3157..3626    +  LTR            LTR: long terminal repeat from Moloney murine leukemia virus
   3692..3744    -  CDS            lacI (fragment): lac repressor; lacI; The lac repressor binds to the lac operator to inhibit transcription in E. coli. This inhibition can be relieved by adding lactose or isopropyl-β-D-thiogalactopyranoside (IPTG).
   3927..4515    -  rep_origin     ori: high-copy-number ColE1/pMB1/pBR322/pUC origin of replication
   4679..5539    -  CDS            AmpR: β-lactamase; bla; confers resistance to ampicillin, carbenicillin, and related antibiotics
   5540..5644    -  promoter       AmpR promoter: bla
   5674..6267    +  LTR            LTR: long terminal repeat from Moloney murine leukemia virus
   6330..6529    +  misc_feature   MMLV Ψ: packaging signal of Moloney murine leukemia virus (MMLV)
   6581..6669    +  misc_feature   MESV Ψ (fragment): packaging signal of murine embryonic stem cell virus
   6746..7162    +  CDS            gag (truncated): truncated Moloney murine leukemia virus (MMLV) gag gene lacking the start codon
   7172..179     +  misc_feature   pol region (across the origin): Moloney murine leukemia virus (MMLV) pol region containing the splice acceptor site
