[The description below was written by a language model from this plasmid's Addgene catalogue record and pLannotate feature annotations shown in this document.]
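Description:
pMXs-mNgn2x3HA-T2A-Isl1 is a Moloney murine leukemia virus-based retroviral expression plasmid built on the Gateway-adapted pMXs-gw backbone, designed to deliver two mouse transcription factors, Neurogenin-2 (Neurog2/Ngn2) and Isl1, to mammalian cells from a single transcript. In bacteria it is maintained through a high-copy ColE1/pUC-type origin and selected with ampicillin via the β-lactamase gene and its native promoter.

The viral portion begins with a 5' MMLV LTR, which serves as the promoter for the genomic transcript; no separate internal promoter is annotated. It is followed by the Ψ packaging signal, a truncated gag segment lacking its start codon, and a pol region containing the splice acceptor, elements that support efficient encapsidation and expression when the plasmid is introduced into a packaging cell line supplying gag, pol and env in trans. The insert sits between attB1 and attB2 sites left by Gateway recombination. It consists of the Neurog2 coding sequence carrying a C-terminal triple HA epitope tag, a T2A ribosome-skipping peptide, and the Isl1 coding sequence, so that the two proteins are produced as separate polypeptides from one open reading frame. The HA tag and T2A are not annotated individually but fall in the gap between the two annotated coding regions. The annotation tool matched Isl1 to the human protein entry, whereas the catalogue lists the insert as mouse. A WPRE downstream of the insert enhances transcript stability and expression, and a 3' MMLV LTR completes the provirus.

The associated publication concerns direct conversion of cells to motor neurons, consistent with use of this vector to co-express these two neuronal fate determinants, with the HA tag allowing detection of Ngn2.
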