Addgene plasmid #233161: pMXs-mNgn2x3HA-T2A-Isl1
Purpose: Retroviral expression of mNgn2x3HA and Isl1
Depositing lab: Kate Galloway. Depositing organization: Massachusetts Institute of Technology. Publication: Proliferation history and transcription factor levels drive direct conversion to motor neurons. Wang NB, Lende-Dorn BA, Beitz AM, Han P, Adewumi HO, O'Shea TM, Galloway KE. Cell Syst. 2025 Apr 16;16(4):101205. doi: 10.1016/j.cels.2025.101205. Epub 2025 Mar 13. PubMed 40086434.
Backbone
  Vector backbone: pMXs-gw
  Vector type: Mammalian Expression, Retroviral
Growth in bacteria
  Bacterial resistance: Ampicillin, 100 μg/mL
  Growth temperature: 30°C
  Growth strain: NEB Stable
  Copy number: High Copy
Gene/Insert
  Gene/Insert name: mNgn2x3HA-T2A-Isl1
  Species: M. musculus (mouse)
  Entrez Gene: Neurog2 (a.k.a. Atoh4, Math4A, bHLHa8, ngn-2, ngn2); Isl1
  Tag / fusion protein: x3HA (C terminal on insert)
  Cloning method: Gateway Cloning
Terms and licenses: Academic/Nonprofit Terms; Industry Terms: Not Available to Industry
Depositor comments: Please visit https://doi.org/10.1101/2023.11.26.568736 for bioRxiv preprint.
How to cite: pMXs-mNgn2x3HA-T2A-Isl1 was a gift from Kate Galloway (Addgene plasmid # 233161 ; http://n2t.net/addgene:233161 ; RRID:Addgene_233161)
