>Addgene plasmid #233161 | pMXs-mNgn2x3HA-T2A-Isl1 | depositor partial sequence | sequence record 458681 | mNgn2x3HA
ATGTTCGTCAAATCTGAGACTCTGGAGTTGAAGGAGGAAGAGGAGGTACTGATGCTGCTGGGCTCGGCTT
CCCCGGCCTCGGCGACCCTGACCCCGATGTCCTCCAGCGCGGACGAGGAGGAGGACGAGGAGCTGCGCCG
GCCGGGCTCCGCGCGTGGGCAGCGTGGAGCGGAAGCCGGGCAGGGGGTGCAGGGCAGTCCGGCGTCGGGT
GCCGGGGGTTGCCGGCCAGGGCGGCTGCTGGGCCTGATGCACGAGTGCAAGCGTCGCCCGTCGCGCTCAC
GGGCCGTCTCCCGAGGTGCCAAGACGGCGGAGACGGTGCAGCGCATCAAGAAGACCCGCAGGCTCAAGGC
CAACAACCGCGAGCGCAACCGCATGCACAACCTAAACGCCGCGCTGGACGCGCTGCGCGAGGTGCTGCCC
ACCTTCCCCGAGGATGCCAAGCTCACGAAGATCGAGACGCTGCGCTTCGCCCACAATTACATCTGGGCGC
TCACCGAGACTCTGCGCCTGGCGGACCACTGCGCCGGCGCCGGTGGCCTCCAGGGGGCGCTCTTCACGGA
GGCGGTGCTCCTGAGCCCGGGAGCTGCGCTCGGCGCCAGCGGGGACAGCCCTTCTCCACCTTCCTCCTGG
AGCTGCACCAACAGCCCGGCGTCATCCTCCAACTCCACGTCCCCATACAGCTGCACTTTATCGCCCGCTA
GCCCCGGGTCAGACGTGGACTACTGGCAGCCCCCACCTCCGGAGAAGCATCGTTATGCGCCTCACCTGCC
CCTCGCCAGGGACTGTATCGGGTCTGGCTCCGGATCAAGTGGTGGCAGCGGATCAGGATATCCATACGAT
GTACCAGACTATGCGGGATCGGGTTACCCCTACGACGTCCCCGACTACGCCGGCTCCGGCTACCCCTACG
ACGTCCCTGATTATGCT
