>Addgene plasmid #233161 | pMXs-mNgn2x3HA-T2A-Isl1 | depositor partial sequence | sequence record 458682 | Isl1
ATGGGAGACATGGGCGATCCACCAAAAAAAAAACGTCTGATTTCCCTGTGTGTTGGTTGCGGCAATCAAA
TTCACGACCAGTATATTCTGAGGGTTTCTCCGGATTTGGAGTGGCATGCAGCATGTTTGAAATGTGCGGA
GTGTAATCAGTATTTGGACGAAAGCTGTACGTGCTTTGTTAGGGATGGGAAAACCTACTGTAAAAGAGAT
TATATCAGGTTGTACGGGATCAAATGCGCCAAGTGCAGCATAGGCTTCAGCAAGAACGACTTCGTGATGC
GCGCCCGCTCTAAGGTGTACCACATCGAGTGTTTCCGCTGTGTAGCCTGCAGCCGACAGCTCATCCCGGG
AGACGAATTCGCCCTGCGGGAGGATGGGCTTTTCTGCCGTGCAGACCACGATGTGGTGGAGAGAGCCAGC
CTGGGAGCTGGAGATCCTCTCAGTCCCTTGCATCCAGCGCGGCCTCTGCAAATGGCAGCCGAACCCATCT
CGGCTAGGCAGCCAGCTCTGCGGCCGCACGTCCACAAGCAGCCGGAGAAGACCACCCGAGTGCGGACTGT
GCTCAACGAGAAGCAGCTGCACACCTTGCGGACCTGCTATGCCGCCAACCCTCGGCCAGATGCGCTCATG
AAGGAGCAACTAGTGGAGATGACGGGCCTCAGTCCCAGAGTCATCCGAGTGTGGTTTCAAAACAAGCGGT
GCAAGGACAAGAAACGCAGCATCATGATGAAGCAGCTCCAGCAGCAGCAACCCAACGACAAAACTAATAT
CCAGGGGATGACAGGAACTCCCATGGTGGCTGCTAGTCCGGAGAGACATGATGGTGGTTTACAGGCTAAC
CCAGTAGAGGTGCAAAGTTACCAGCCGCCCTGGAAAGTACTGAGTGACTTCGCCTTGCAAAGCGACATAG
ATCAGCCTGCTTTTCAGCAACTGGTCAATTTTTCAGAAGGAGGACCAGGCTCTAATTCTACTGGCAGTGA
AGTAGCATCGATGTCCTCGCAGCTCCCAGATACACCCAACAGCATGGTAGCCAGTCCTATTGAGGCA
